Addgene plasmid #220353: MSCV-LMP2A-IRES-mCherry
Purpose: Expresses EBV latent gene LMP2A in mammalian cells
Depositing lab: Klaus Rajewsky. Depositing organization: Max-Delbrueck-Centrum fuer Molekulare Medizin (MDC). Publication: LMP1 and EBNA2 constitute a minimal set of EBV genes for transformation of human B cells. Zhang J, Sommermann T, Li X, Gieselmann L, de la Rosa K, Stecklum M, Klein F, Kocks C, Rajewsky K. Front Immunol. 2023 Dec 19;14:1331730. doi: 10.3389/fimmu.2023.1331730. eCollection 2023. PubMed 38169736.
Backbone
  Vector backbone: pMIGR1 (MSCV-IRES-GFP)
  Modifications to backbone: GFP replaced by mCherry (Nco I/Sal I)
  Vector type: Mammalian Expression, Retroviral
Growth in bacteria
  Bacterial resistance: Ampicillin, 100 μg/mL
  Growth temperature: 37°C
  Growth strain: NEB Stable
  Copy number: High Copy
Gene/Insert
  Gene/Insert name: LMP2A (alt name: Latent Membrane Protein 2A)
  Species: Epstein-Barr Virus (EBV) strain B95-8
  Insert size (bp): 1491
  Entrez Gene: LMP-2A (a.k.a. HHV4_LMP-2A)
Terms and licenses: Academic/Nonprofit Terms; Industry Terms: Not Available to Industry
How to cite: MSCV-LMP2A-IRES-mCherry was a gift from Klaus Rajewsky (Addgene plasmid # 220353 ; http://n2t.net/addgene:220353 ; RRID:Addgene_220353)
