[The description below was written by a language model from this plasmid's Addgene catalogue record and pLannotate feature annotations shown in this document.]
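Description:
MSCV-LMP2A-IRES-mCherry is a gammaretroviral expression vector built on the pMIGR1 (MSCV-IRES-GFP) backbone, in which the original GFP reporter has been exchanged for mCherry. In bacteria it is maintained through a high-copy ColE1/pUC-type origin and selected with ampicillin via the β-lactamase gene. The remaining bacterial annotations (lac promoter/operator, and fragments of lacI, lacZα, rop, bom and the tetracycline resistance gene) are non-functional remnants of earlier cloning vectors. The sequenced plasmid is about 7.9 kb.

The retroviral cassette is flanked by 5' and 3' long terminal repeats of murine embryonic stem cell virus, with the MESV Ψ packaging signal and a truncated, start-codon-deficient gag segment that extends the packaging region without producing Gag protein. No separate internal promoter is annotated, so transcription is expected to be driven by the 5' LTR, as is usual for MSCV vectors. Downstream lies the 1,491 bp open reading frame for latent membrane protein 2A (LMP2A) of Epstein-Barr virus strain B95-8, followed by an EMCV internal ribosome entry site and the mCherry coding sequence. This yields a single bicistronic transcript: LMP2A is translated cap-dependently and mCherry from the IRES, so red fluorescence marks cells expressing the viral gene without tagging LMP2A itself. Because the vector lacks functional gag, pol and env genes, these must be supplied in trans by a packaging system to make replication-defective particles.

The construct is intended for LMP2A expression in mammalian cells, with mCherry allowing transduced cells to be tracked or sorted. The associated work examined which EBV latent genes are needed to transform human B cells.
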