Features (pLannotate 1.2.2; 20 found; start..end, strand, type, name):
      1..99      +  CDS            env (fragment): murine leukemia virus gPr80 envelope polyprotein precursor; env; proteolytically cleaved into gp70SU and p15TM subunits
    141..657     +  LTR            5' LTR: 5' long terminal repeat from murine embryonic stem cell virus
    721..1062    +  misc_feature   MESV Ψ: packaging signal of murine embryonic stem cell virus
   1129..1545    +  CDS            gag (truncated): truncated Moloney murine leukemia virus (MMLV) gag gene lacking the start codon
   1564..3054    +  CDS            LMP2: LMP2_EBVB9 - Experimental evidence at protein level: Swiss-Prot protein existence level 1. Isoform LMP2B may be a negative regulator of isoform LMP2A. From Epstein-Barr virus (strain B95-8) (HHV-4) (Human herpesvirus 4).
   3178..3640    +  misc_feature   IRES: internal ribosome entry site (IRES) of the encephalomyocarditis virus (EMCV)
   3654..4361    +  CDS            mCherry: mCherry is a basic (constitutively fluorescent) red fluorescent protein published in 2004, derived from Discosoma sp.. It is reported to be a very rapidly-maturing monomer with low acid sensitivity.
   4378..4404    +  misc_feature   MCS (fragment): pBluescript multiple cloning site
   4463..4977    +  LTR            3' LTR: 3' long terminal repeat from murine embryonic stem cell virus
   5139..5155    -  protein_bind   lac operator: The lac repressor binds to the lac operator to inhibit transcription in E. coli. This inhibition can be relieved by adding lactose or isopropyl-β-D-thiogalactopyranoside (IPTG). lac repressor encoded by lacI
   5163..5193    -  promoter       lac promoter: promoter for the E. coli lac operon
   5208..5229    -  protein_bind   CAP binding site: CAP binding activates transcription in the presence of cAMP. E. coli catabolite activator protein
   5242..5334    -  CDS            lacI (fragment): lac repressor; lacI; The lac repressor binds to the lac operator to inhibit transcription in E. coli. This inhibition can be relieved by adding lactose or isopropyl-β-D-thiogalactopyranoside (IPTG).
   5517..6105    -  rep_origin     ori: high-copy-number ColE1/pMB1/pBR322/pUC origin of replication
   6276..7136    -  CDS            AmpR: β-lactamase; bla; confers resistance to ampicillin, carbenicillin, and related antibiotics
   7137..7241    -  promoter       AmpR promoter: bla
   7336..7371    +  CDS            rop (fragment): Rop protein, which maintains plasmids at low copy number; rop
   7473..7572    +  misc_feature   bom (fragment): basis of mobility region from pBR322
   7578..7727    -  CDS            lacZα (fragment): LacZα fragment of β-galactosidase; lacZ fragment
   7727..7928    -  CDS            TcR (fragment): tetracycline efflux protein; tet; confers resistance to tetracycline
>Addgene plasmid #220353 | MSCV-LMP2A-IRES-mCherry | addgene full sequence | sequence record 437073 | Addgene NGS Result
CGATTAGTCCAATTTGTTAAAGACAGGATATCAGTGGTCCAGGCTCTAGTTTTGACTCAACAATATCACC
AGCTGAAGCCTATAGAGTACGAGCCATAGATAAAATAAAAGATTTTATTTAGTCTCCAGAAAAAGGGGGG
AATGAAAGACCCCACCTGTAGGTTTGGCAAGCTAGCTTAAGTAACGCCATTTTGCAAGGCATGGAAAATA
CATAACTGAGAATAGAGAAGTTCAGATCAAGGTTAGGAACAGAGAGACAGCAGAATATGGGCCAAACAGG
ATATCTGTGGTAAGCAGTTCCTGCCCCGGCTCAGGGCCAAGAACAGATGGTCCCCAGATGCGGTCCCGCC
CTCAGCAGTTTCTAGAGAACCATCAGATGTTTCCAGGGTGCCCCAAGGACCTGAAATGACCCTGTGCCTT
ATTTGAACTAACCAATCAGTTCGCTTCTCGCTTCTGTTCGCGCGCTTCTGCTCCCCGAGCTCAATAAAAG
AGCCCACAACCCCTCACTCGGCGCGCCAGTCCTCCGATAGACTGCGTCGCCCGGGTACCCGTATTCCCAA
TAAAGCCTCTTGCTGTTTGCATCCGAATCGTGGACTCGCTGATCCTTGGGAGGGTCTCCTCAGATTGATT
GACTGCCCACCTCGGGGGTCTTTCATTTGGAGGTTCCACCGAGATTTGGAGACCCCTGCCCAGGGACCAC
CGACCCCCCCGCCGGGAGGTAAGCTGGCCAGCGGTCGTTTCGTGTCTGTCTCTGTCTTTGTGCGTGTTTG
TGCCGGCATCTAATGTTTGCGCCTGCGTCTGTACTAGTTAGCTAACTAGCTCTGTATCTGGCGGACCCGT
GGTGGAACTGACGAGTTCTGAACACCCGGCCGCAACCCTGGGAGACGTCCCAGGGACTTTGGGGGCCGTT
TTTGTGGCCCGACCTGAGGAAGGGAGTCGATGTGGAATCCGACCCCGTCAGGATATGTGGTTCTGGTAGG
AGACGAGAACCTAAAACAGTTCCCGCCTCCGTCTGAATTTTTGCTTTCGGTTTGGAACCGAAGCCGCGCG
TCTTGTCTGCTGCAGCGCTGCAGCATCGTTCTGTGTTGTCTCTGTCTGACTGTGTTTCTGTATTTGTCTG
AAAATTAGGGCCAGACTGTTACCACTCCCTTAAGTTTGACCTTAGGTCACTGGAAAGATGTCGAGCGGAT
CGCTCACAACCAGTCGGTAGATGTCAAGAAGAGACGTTGGGTTACCTTCTGCTCTGCAGAATGGCCAACC
TTTAACGTCGGATGGCCGCGAGACGGCACCTTTAACCGAGACCTCATCACCCAGGTTAAGATCAAGGTCT
TTTCACCTGGCCCGCATGGACACCCAGACCAGGTCCCCTACATCGTGACCTGGGAAGCCTTGGCTTTTGA
CCCCCCTCCCTGGGTCAAGCCCTTTGTACACCCTAAGCCTCCGCCTCCTCTTCCTCCATCCGCCCCGTCT
CTCCCCCTTGAACCTCCTCGTTCGACCCCGCCTCGATCCTCCCTTTATCCAGCCCTCACTCCTTCTCTAG
GCGCCGGAATTAGATCTGCCACCATGGGGTCCCTAGAAATGGTGCCAATGGGCGCGGGTCCCCCTAGCCC
CGGCGGGGATCCGGATGGGTACGATGGCGGAAACAACTCCCAATATCCATCTGCTTCTGGCTCTTCTGGG
AACACCCCCACCCCACCGAACGATGAGGAACGTGAATCTAATGAAGAGCCCCCACCGCCTTATGAGGACC
CATATTGGGGCAATGGCGACCGTCACTCGGACTATCAACCACTAGGAACCCAAGATCAAAGTCTGTACTT
GGGATTGCAACACGACGGGAATGACGGGCTCCCTCCCCCTCCCTACTCTCCACGGGATGACTCATCTCAA
CACATATACGAAGAAGCGGGCAGAGGAAGTATGAATCCAGTATGCCTGCCTGTAATTGTTGCGCCCTACC
TCTTTTGGCTGGCGGCTATTGCCGCCTCGTGTTTCACGGCCTCAGTTAGTACCGTTGTGACCGCCACCGG
CTTGGCCCTCTCACTTCTACTCTTGGCAGCAGTGGCCAGCTCATATGCCGCTGCACAAAGGAAACTGCTG
ACACCGGTGACAGTGCTTACTGCGGTTGTCACTTTCTTTGCAATTTGCCTAACATGGAGGATTGAGGACC
CACCTTTTAATTCTCTTCTGTTTGCATTGCTGGCCGCAGCTGGCGGACTACAAGGCATTTACGTTCTGGT
GATGCTTGTGCTCCTGATACTAGCGTACAGAAGGAGATGGCGCCGTTTGACTGTTTGTGGCGGCATCATG
TTTTTGGCATGTGTACTTGTCCTCATCGTCGACGCTGTTTTGCAGCTGAGTCCCCTCCTTGGAGCTGTAA
CTGTGGTTTCCATGACGCTGCTGCTACTGGCTTTCGTCCTCTGGCTCTCTTCGCCAGGGGGCCTAGGTAC
TCTTGGTGCAGCCCTTTTAACATTGGCAGCAGCTCTGGCACTGCTAGCGTCACTGATTTTGGGCACACTT
AACTTGACTACAATGTTCCTTCTCATGCTCCTATGGACACTTGTGGTTCTCCTGATTTGCTCTTCGTGCT
CTTCATGTCCACTGAGCAAGATCCTTCTGGCACGACTGTTCCTATATGCTCTCGCACTCTTGTTGCTAGC
CTCCGCGCTAATCGCTGGTGGCAGTATTTTGCAAACAAACTTCAAGAGTTTAAGCAGCACTGAATTTATA
CCCAATTTGTTCTGCATGTTATTACTGATTGTCGCTGGCATACTCTTCATTCTTGCTATCCTGACCGAAT
GGGGCAGTGGAAATAGAACATACGGTCCAGTTTTTATGTGCCTCGGTGGCCTGCTCACCATGGTAGCCGG
CGCTGTGTGGCTGACGGTGATGTCTAACACGCTTTTGTCTGCCTGGATTCTTACAGCAGGATTCCTGATT
TTCCTCATTGGCTTTGCCCTCTTTGGGGTCATTAGATGCTGCCGCTACTGCTGCTACTACTGCCTTACAC
TGGAAAGTGAGGAGCGCCCACCGACCCCATATCGCAACACTGTATAACTCGAGGTTAACGAATTCCGCCC
CCCCCCCTAACGTTACTGGCCGAAGCCGCTTGGAATAAGGCCGGTGTGCGTTTGTCTATATGTTATTTTC
CACCATATTGCCGTCTTTTGGCAATGTGAGGGCCCGGAAACCTGGCCCTGTCTTCTTGACGAGCATTCCT
AGGGGTCTTTCCCCTCTCGCCAAAGGAATGCAAGGTCTGTTGAATGTCGTGAAGGAAGCAGTTCCTCTGG
AAGCTTCTTGAAGACAAACAACGTCTGTAGCGACCCTTTGCAGGCAGCGGAACCCCCCACCTGGCGACAG
GTGCCTCTGCGGCCAAAAGCCACGTGTATAAGATACACCTGCAAAGGCGGCACAACCCCAGTGCCACGTT
GTGAGTTGGATAGTTGTGGAAAGAGTCAAATGGCTCTCCTCAAGCGTATTCAACAAGGGGCTGAAGGATG
CCCAGAAGGTACCCCATTGTATGGGATCTGATCTGGGGCCTCGGTGCACATGCTTTACATGTGTTTAGTC
GAGGTTAAAAAAACGTCTAGGCCCCCCGAACCACGGGGACGTGGTTTTCCTTTGAAAAACACGATGATAA
TATGGCCACAACCATGGTGAGCAAGGGCGAGGAGGATAACATGGCCATCATCAAGGAGTTCATGCGCTTC
AAGGTGCACATGGAGGGCTCCGTGAACGGCCACGAGTTCGAGATCGAGGGCGAGGGCGAGGGCCGCCCCT
ACGAGGGCACCCAGACCGCCAAGCTGAAGGTGACCAAGGGTGGCCCCCTGCCCTTCGCCTGGGACATCCT
GTCCCCTCAGTTCATGTACGGCTCCAAGGCCTACGTGAAGCACCCCGCCGACATCCCCGACTACTTGAAG
CTGTCCTTCCCCGAGGGCTTCAAGTGGGAGCGCGTGATGAACTTCGAGGACGGCGGCGTGGTGACCGTGA
CCCAGGACTCCTCCCTGCAGGACGGCGAGTTCATCTACAAGGTGAAGCTGCGCGGCACCAACTTCCCCTC
AGACGGCCCCGTAATGCAGAAGAAAACCATGGGCTGGGAGGCCTCCTCCGAGCGGATGTACCCCGAGGAC
GGCGCCCTGAAGGGCGAGATCAAGCAGAGGCTGAAGCTGAAGGACGGCGGCCACTACGACGCTGAGGTCA
AGACCACCTACAAGGCCAAGAAGCCCGTGCAGCTGCCCGGCGCCTACAACGTCAACATCAAGTTGGACAT
CACCTCCCACAACGAGGACTACACCATCGTGGAACAGTACGAACGCGCCGAGGGCCGCCACTCCACCGGC
GGCATGGACGAGCTGTACAAGTAAATTAATTAAGAATTATCAAGCTTATCGATACCGTCGACCTGCAGCC
AAGCTTATCGATAAAATAAAAGATTTTATTTAGTCTCCAGAAAAAGGGGGGAATGAAAGACCCCACCTGT
AGGTTTGGCAAGCTAGCTTAAGTAACGCCATTTTGCAAGGCATGGAAAATACATAACTGAGAATAGAGAA
GTTCAGATCAAGGTTAGGAACAGAGAGACAGCAGAATATGGGCCAAACAGGATATCTGTGGTAAGCAGTT
CCTGCCCCGGCTCAGGGCCAAGAACAGATGGTCCCCAGATGCGGTCCCGCCCTCAGCAGTTTCTAGAGAA
CCATCAGATGTTTCCAGGGTGCCCCAAGGACCTGAAATGACCCTGTGCCTTATTTGAACTAACCAATCAG
TTCGCTTCTCGCTTCTGTTCGCGCGCTTCTGCTCCCCGAGCTCAATAAAAGAGCCCACAACCCCTCACTC
GGCGCGCCAGTCCTCCGATAGACTGCGTCGCCCGGGTACCCGTGTATCCAATAAACCCTCTTGCAGTTGC
ATCCGACTTGTGGTCTCGCTGTTCCTTGGGAGGGTCTCCTCTGAGTGATTGACTACCCGTCAGCGGGGGT
CTTTCATGGGTAACAGTTTCTTGAAGTTGGAGAACAACATTCTGAGGGTAGGAGTCGAATATTAAGTAAT
CCTGACTCAATTAGCCACTGTTTTGAATCCACATACTCCAATACTCCTGAAATAGTTCATTATGGACAGC
GCAGAAAGAGCTGGGGAGAATTGTGAAATTGTTATCCGCTCACAATTCCACACAACATACGAGCCGGAAG
CATAAAGTGTAAAGCCTGGGGTGCCTAATGAGTGAGCTAACTCACATTAATTGCGTTGCGCTCACTGCCC
GCTTTCCAGTCGGGAAACCTGTCGTGCCAGCTGCATTAATGAATCGGCCAACGCGCGGGGAGAGGCGGTT
TGCGTATTGGGCGCTCTTCCGCTTCCTCGCTCACTGACTCGCTGCGCTCGGTCGTTCGGCTGCGGCGAGC
GGTATCAGCTCACTCAAAGGCGGTAATACGGTTATCCACAGAATCAGGGGATAACGCAGGAAAGAACATG
TGAGCAAAAGGCCAGCAAAAGGCCAGGAACCGTAAAAAGGCCGCGTTGCTGGCGTTTTTCCATAGGCTCC
GCCCCCCTGACGAGCATCACAAAAATCGACGCTCAAGTCAGAGGTGGCGAAACCCGACAGGACTATAAAG
ATACCAGGCGTTTCCCCCTGGAAGCTCCCTCGTGCGCTCTCCTGTTCCGACCCTGCCGCTTACCGGATAC
CTGTCCGCCTTTCTCCCTTCGGGAAGCGTGGCGCTTTCTCATAGCTCACGCTGTAGGTATCTCAGTTCGG
TGTAGGTCGTTCGCTCCAAGCTGGGCTGTGTGCACGAACCCCCCGTTCAGCCCGACCGCTGCGCCTTATC
CGGTAACTATCGTCTTGAGTCCAACCCGGTAAGACACGACTTATCGCCACTGGCAGCAGCCACTGGTAAC
AGGATTAGCAGAGCGAGGTATGTAGGCGGTGCTACAGAGTTCTTGAAGTGGTGGCCTAACTACGGCTACA
CTAGAAGAACAGTATTTGGTATCTGCGCTCTGCTGAAGCCAGTTACCTTCGGAAAAAGAGTTGGTAGCTC
TTGATCCGGCAAACAAACCACCGCTGGTAGCGGTGGTTTTTTTGTTTGCAAGCAGCAGATTACGCGCAGA
AAAAAAGGATCTCAAGAAGATCCTTTGATCTTTTCTACGGGGTCTGACGCTCAGTGGAACGAAAACTCAC
GTTAAGGGATTTTGGTCATGAGATTATCAAAAAGGATCTTCACCTAGATCCTTTTAAATTAAAAATGAAG
TTTTAAATCAATCTAAAGTATATATGAGTAAACTTGGTCTGACAGTTACCAATGCTTAATCAGTGAGGCA
CCTATCTCAGCGATCTGTCTATTTCGTTCATCCATAGTTGCCTGACTCCCCGTCGTGTAGATAACTACGA
TACGGGAGGGCTTACCATCTGGCCCCAGTGCTGCAATGATACCGCGAGACCCACGCTCACCGGCTCCAGA
TTTATCAGCAATAAACCAGCCAGCCGGAAGGGCCGAGCGCAGAAGTGGTCCTGCAACTTTATCCGCCTCC
ATCCAGTCTATTAATTGTTGCCGGGAAGCTAGAGTAAGTAGTTCGCCAGTTAATAGTTTGCGCAACGTTG
TTGCCATTGCTACAGGCATCGTGGTGTCACGCTCGTCGTTTGGTATGGCTTCATTCAGCTCCGGTTCCCA
ACGATCAAGGCGAGTTACATGATCCCCCATGTTGTGCAAAAAAGCGGTTAGCTCCTTCGGTCCTCCGATC
GTTGTCAGAAGTAAGTTGGCCGCAGTGTTATCACTCATGGTTATGGCAGCACTGCATAATTCTCTTACTG
TCATGCCATCCGTAAGATGCTTTTCTGTGACTGGTGAGTACTCAACCAAGTCATTCTGAGAATAGTGTAT
GCGGCGACCGAGTTGCTCTTGCCCGGCGTCAATACGGGATAATACCGCGCCACATAGCAGAACTTTAAAA
GTGCTCATCATTGGAAAACGTTCTTCGGGGCGAAAACTCTCAAGGATCTTACCGCTGTTGAGATCCAGTT
CGATGTAACCCACTCGTGCACCCAACTGATCTTCAGCATCTTTTACTTTCACCAGCGTTTCTGGGTGAGC
AAAAACAGGAAGGCAAAATGCCGCAAAAAAGGGAATAAGGGCGACACGGAAATGTTGAATACTCATACTC
TTCCTTTTTCAATATTATTGAAGCATTTATCAGGGTTATTGTCTCATGAGCGGATACATATTTGAATGTA
TTTAGAAAAATAAACAAATAGGGGTTCCGCGCACATTTCCCCGAAAAGTGCCACCTGACGTCTAAGAAAC
CATTATTATCATGACATTAACCTATAAAAATAGGCGTATCACGAGGCCCTTTCGTCTCGCGCGTTTCGGT
GATGACGGTGAAAACCTCTGACACATGCAGCTCCCGGAGACGGTCACAGCTTGTCTGTAAGCGGATGCCG
GGAGCAGACAAGCCCGTCAGGGCGCGTCAGCGGGTGTTGGCGGGTGTCGGGGCTGGCTTAACTATGCGGC
ATCAGAGCAGATTGTACTGAGAGTGCACCATATGCGGTGTGAAATACCGCACAGATGCGTAAGGAGAAAA
TACCGCATCAGGCGCCATTCGCCATTCAGGCTGCGCAACTGTTGGGAAGGGCGATCGGTGCGGGCCTCTT
CGCTATTACGCCAGCTGGCGAAAGGGGGATGTGCTGCAAGGCGATTAAGTTGGGTAACGCCAGGGTTTTC
CCAGTCACGACGTTGTAAAACGACGGCGCAAGGAATGGTGCATGCAAGGAGATGGCGCCCAACAGTCCCC
CGGCCACGGGGCCTGCCACCATACCCACGCCGAAACAAGCGCTCATGAGCCCGAAGTGGCGAGCCCGATC
TTCCCCATCGGTGATGTCGGCGATATAGGCGCCAGCAACCGCACCTGTGGCGCCGGTGATGCCGGCCACG
ATGCGTCCGGCGTAGAGG
